>Addgene plasmid #39578 | KHBD00468 | depositor partial sequence | sequence record 50018 | KHBD00468 sequence 1554 bps
ATGGAGTACGAGAAAATGTTGTACATGCCAGCAGCCAGTGAGATGCCTCACAGTCCGCAGCTGAAGCCAC
ATCAGTTCCAGGCCCACACGCCGACGGATCAGTACTCATCCTATGCGGACAACTTCGACCTGTCGCTGCT
GCCGCAGGAGTCCGCATCCATTCCCACCACAGTCTTCCAGTACAACGCCCCCCAGATCAAGGTCGAGTGC
GCCTGGGATAGCCAGCCCATCCAGCAGCAACAGCAGCCCACTGCGCCCTATACCAACCCCTCCAGCCACC
AGCTGATTCCTCCGCCCGCCTATCCCCACAGTGCCTATCCCTCTCCGCAATCCAGTCCGCTGCAGTCGGA
GTTCGCTGCCTATGGGCTTGGCAGATTTGGCGGTAGCTACGACAGTCTGAACAGCCCATCGCCCTCGCTG
GAGGCGGTTAGCATCAAGCAGGAGCTGCACATCCTGCCACCCTCTCCGCCGGAGTCCAACTGCGAGACGC
CATCACCCAGATCCTCCTGCGGGGAGAGCATCAAGGCCGAGCCCTTGGATGCGGACATCGAGAGCCTCAT
CGATCTGAACTCTCTGCTGCAGCAGCAGAGTCTACAAAGCCCACAGAATCTGCAGGACACCAAGCCCGAT
CACCAGCTACTGCGGGAGTGCCTCGAAGACACCAGCTTCCAGAAGCGCCACAATCTGAAGCCTCTGGCTC
TGGAATCCTTCATCGGAGGCTTGGCCGAAGTGCGCGGCGACTTTGAGCCCGTCATTTCACTGGCCCTAGA
GCATGCCAAACGAGAGGCGGACGCCATCTGCGCGGAGCTGCAAATATCGCAGGATCCCAATGGCTGGTCG
CCCGCCCAGGTACACGCATGGCTCCGATCCACCTTGGCCCAGTTCAGATTGCCGCCGGTGGCCGATTTGG
AGCTGCACTTCTGCGAAAACGGAGCCGCACTGGCATTACTCAGCGAGGAGGAATTCGTGCGCCGACTACC
AGAGAGCGGCAGCACGCTGCACGCCCAGTTGGAAATTTGGAAGATGGCCTACGCGGACCAGCCCGCTCAT
CAGCAGCATTCCCAGCAGTCTGCGAGCACTGATCACTGGCCAACAAGCTATGCGATGCCCCATTTGGACC
TGGACTACAACGAGGACAGCGAAGATGACGACGACATGGAAGCAGATGCACAAGTTGCACCCCTGAACGG
CAGTACCACTTCACCGCCCGCTACCAACGCTTCCAACGGCGGTACGGCGACAGTAAAACGACCGAATGGT
GGACGGACCGGCGGTGGGGGCTCCCACATCCACCTGTGGCAGTTCCTCAAGGAGCTGCTGGCTTCGCCCC
AGGTGAACGGCACAGCCATCCGGTGGATCGACCGAAGCAAGGGCATCTTCAAGATCGAGGACTCGGTGAG
GGTGGCCAAGCTGTGGGGTCGGCGCAAGAACCGACCGGCGATGAACTATGATAAGTTGTCCCGCTCCATC
AGGCAGTACTACAAGAAGGGAATCATGAAGAAGACGGAGAGGTCACAGCGGCTGGTCTACCAGTTCTGCC
ATCCCTACAGCCAG
