>Addgene plasmid #39578 | KHBD00468 | addgene partial sequence | sequence record 51410 | M13Rev
GATTTTATTTTGACTGATAGTGACCTGTTCGTTGCAACNAATTGATAAGCAATGCTTTCTTATAATGCCA
ACTTTGTACAAGAAAGTTGGCAACTGGCTGTAGGGATGGCAGAACTGGTAGACCAGCCGCTGTGACCTCT
CCGTCTTCTTCATGATTCCCTTCTTGTAGTACTGCCTGATGGAGCGGGACAACTTATCATAGTTCATCGC
CGGTCGGTTCTTGCGCCGACCCCACAGCTTGGCCACCCTCACCGAGTCCTCGATCTTGAAGATGCCCTTG
CTTCGGTCGATCCACCGGATGGCTGTGCCGTTCACCTGGGGCGAAGCCAGCAGCTCCTTGAGGAACTGCC
ACAGGTGGATGTGGGAGCCCCCACCGCCGGTCCGTCCACCATTCGGTCGTTTTACTGTCGCCGTACCGCC
GTTGGAAGCGTTGGTAGCGGGCGGTGAAGTGGTACTGCCGTTCAGGGGTGCAACTTGTGCATCTGCTTCC
ATGTCGTCGTCATCTTCGCTGTCCTCGTTGTAGTCCAGGTCCAAATGGGGCATCGCATAGCTTGTTGGCC
AGTGATCAGTGCTCGCAGACTGCTGGGAATGCTGCTGATGAGCGGGCTGGTCCGCGTAGGCCATCTTCCA
AATTTCCAACTGGGCGTGCAGCGTGCTGCCGCTCTCTGGTAGTCGGCGCACGAATTCCTCCTCGCTGAGT
AATGCCAGTGCGGCTCCGTT
