[The description below was written by a language model from this plasmid's Addgene catalogue record.]
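Description:
KHBD00468 is a Gateway entry clone built in the pDONR221 backbone (Invitrogen), carrying the open reading frame of the Drosophila melanogaster gene CG5583, also known as Ets98B (Ets at 98B, D-Ets-4), which by its name belongs to the ETS family of transcription factors. The insert is recorded as 1554 bp in a 2536 bp backbone and was introduced by Gateway recombination cloning. In an entry clone made this way the ORF is normally flanked by attL recombination sites, although no feature table is provided here to confirm the exact site arrangement. The plasmid is propagated in standard E. coli as a high-copy plasmid under kanamycin selection, and the insert can be verified using the M13 forward and reverse priming sites that flank the cloning region.

The construct has no promoter driving the insert, so it is not an expression vector in itself. It serves as a shuttle source from which the ORF can be moved by LR recombination into Gateway destination vectors that supply promoters, tags or fusion partners. The depositor notes that ORFs in this collection were cloned open-ended, without a stop codon, which allows in-frame C-terminal fusions after transfer and means that a destination vector must provide the termination signal. The clone is part of a collection associated with work on automated protein-DNA interaction screening of Drosophila regulatory elements, consistent with its use as a transcription factor ORF resource for generating fusion constructs for such interaction assays.
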