Addgene plasmid #39578: KHBD00468
Depositing lab: Bart Deplancke. Depositing organization: Swiss Federal Institute of Technology (EPFL). Publication: Automated protein-DNA interaction screening of Drosophila regulatory elements. Korneel Hens, Jean-Daniel Feuz, Alina Isakova, Antonina Lagovitina, Andreas Massouras, Julien Bryois, Patrick Callaerts, Susan E. Celniker, Bart Deplancke. Nat Methods. 2011 Oct 30;8(12):1065-70. 10.1038/nmeth.1763 PubMed 22037703.
Backbone
  Vector backbone: pDONR221
  Backbone manufacturer: Invitrogen
  Backbone size w/o insert (bp): 2536
  Vector type: Gateway DONR vector
Growth in bacteria
  Bacterial resistance: Kanamycin, 50 μg/mL
  Growth temperature: 37°C
  Growth strain: DH5alpha
  Copy number: High Copy
Gene/Insert
  Gene/Insert name: CG5583 (alt names: FBgn0005659; Ets98B; Ets at 98B)
  Species: D. melanogaster (fly)
  Insert size (bp): 1554
  Entrez Gene: Ets98B (a.k.a. Dmel_CG5583, CG5583, D-Ets-4, D-ets-4, D-ets4, Dmel\CG5583, ETS4, Ets, Ets4, ets98B)
  Promoter: none
  Cloning method: Gateway Cloning
  Sequencing primers: 5′ M13-F20; 3′ M13R
Terms and licenses: Academic/Nonprofit Terms; Industry Terms: Not Available to Industry
Depositor comments: Please note that the ORFs in this collection were cloned open-ended (without a stop codon).
How to cite: KHBD00468 was a gift from Bart Deplancke (Addgene plasmid # 39578 ; http://n2t.net/addgene:39578 ; RRID:Addgene_39578)
